Addgene plasmid #191608: E3_pENTR_L3-L2_NG_G1333-DddA11-N
Purpose: ptpTALECD_v2mod vector assembly, Entry clone 1 with attL2 and L3
Depositing lab: Shin-ichi Arimura. Depositing organization: The University of Tokyo.
Backbone
  Vector backbone: PINII
  Vector type: Other
Growth in bacteria
  Bacterial resistance: Kanamycin, 50 μg/mL
  Growth temperature: 37°C
  Growth strain: DH5alpha
  Copy number: High Copy
Gene/Insert
  Gene/Insert name: C- and N termini of platinum TALEN, a half of the evolved DddA (DddA11), and a uracil glycosylase inhibitor
  Species: Synthetic
  Cloning method: Ligation Independent Cloning
Terms and licenses: Academic/Nonprofit Terms; Industry Terms: Not Available to Industry
Depositor comments: Multisite Gateway entry vector to express one hand of pTALECD_v2mod-UGI
How to cite: E3_pENTR_L3-L2_NG_G1333-DddA11-N was a gift from Shin-ichi Arimura (Addgene plasmid # 191608 ; http://n2t.net/addgene:191608 ; RRID:Addgene_191608)
