[The description below was written by a language model from this plasmid's Addgene catalogue record and pLannotate feature annotations shown in this document.]
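Description:
E3_pENTR_L3-L2_NG_G1333-DddA11-N is a 4,075 nt Multisite Gateway entry clone used as one building block in assembling ptpTALECD_v2mod vectors, which express TALE-guided cytidine deaminases. It is propagated in E. coli on a high-copy ColE1/pUC-type origin and selected with kanamycin through an aph(3')-Ia cassette. rrnB T1 and T2 terminators lie upstream of the recombination cassette, as is usual for pENTR-style backbones. The catalogue lists the backbone as "PINII", which the record does not explain. The payload sits between attL3 and attL2 sites, so an LR Clonase reaction can move it into a destination vector in a defined order and orientation alongside other entry clones.

The synthetic insert encodes one "hand" of pTALECD_v2mod-UGI. It begins with a TALE N-terminal segment, annotated by homology to AvrXa10. This is followed by a placeholder derived from a pBluescript-type lacZα/MCS region, with lac promoter and operator and T7 and T3 promoters. Its position suggests it marks where the custom platinum TALEN repeat array is installed, although the record does not say so explicitly. Downstream lie a TALE C-terminal segment (AvrBs3-like), a fragment of the double-stranded DNA cytidine deaminase DddA, and the phage PBS2 uracil glycosylase inhibitor (UGI), which blocks excision of the uracil produced by deamination. By its name, the DddA portion is the N-terminal half of the evolved DddA11 variant split at G1333, and "NG" probably refers to a TALE repeat specificity. This half should be inactive until paired with the complementary half on a second TALE arm. No eukaryotic or plant promoter is annotated in the entry clone, so expression signals and any targeting sequences are presumably supplied by other parts of the assembly.
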