Features (pLannotate 1.2.2; 21 found; start..end, strand, type, name):
    139..549     +  CDS            avrXa10 (fragment): AVX10_XANOO - Experimental evidence at protein level: Swiss-Prot protein existence level 1. Avirulence protein. Induces the hypersensitive response (HR)in rice plants carrying the resistance gene Xa10. Activity depends on the presence of the core repeat domains; replacement with repeat domains from other proteins (AvrBs3 of X.euvesicatoria (AC P14727) or AvrXa7 of this organism) does not elicit the HR. Probably acts as a transcription factor in its host plant (rice) to induce plant resistance or disease. From Xanthomonas oryzae pv. oryzae.
    551..569     -  rep_origin     f1 ori (fragment): f1 bacteriophage origin of replication; arrow indicates direction of (+) strand synthesis
    574..729     -  CDS            lacZα (fragment): LacZα fragment of β-galactosidase; lacZ fragment
    737..755     +  promoter       T7 promoter: promoter for bacteriophage T7 RNA polymerase
    764..787     -  misc_feature   MCS (fragment): pBluescript multiple cloning site
    803..821     -  promoter       T3 promoter: promoter for bacteriophage T3 RNA polymerase
    866..882     -  protein_bind   lac operator: The lac repressor binds to the lac operator to inhibit transcription in E. coli. This inhibition can be relieved by adding lactose or isopropyl-β-D-thiogalactopyranoside (IPTG). lac repressor encoded by lacI
    890..920     -  promoter       lac promoter: promoter for the E. coli lac operon
    935..956     -  protein_bind   CAP binding site: CAP binding activates transcription in the presence of cAMP. E. coli catabolite activator protein
   1055..1174    +  CDS            avrBs3 (fragment): AVRB3_XANEU - Experimental evidence at protein level: Swiss-Prot protein existence level 1. Avirulence protein. Acts as a transcription factor in C.annuum plants. In susceptible plants lacking the Bs3 resistance gene induces expression of a number of genes, including genes homologous to a family of auxin-induced genes, alpha-expansin genes, pectate lyase, anthocyanidin glucoside rhamnosyl transferase and at least one transcription factor, UPA20. Their expression leads to plant hypertrophy in mesophyll cells, probably mainly mediated by UPA20 (PubMed:17962565). In resistant plants induces the h
   1175..1315    +  CDS            dddA (fragment): DDDA_BURC1 - Experimental evidence at protein level: Swiss-Prot protein existence level 1. Toxic component of a toxin-immunity protein module, which functions as a cellular contact-dependent growth inhibition (CDI) system. CDI modules allow bacteria to communicate with and inhibit the growth of closely related neighboring bacteria in a contact-dependent fashion. Bacteria that have this module inhibit or kill bacteria without it, giving them a growth advantage. Probably specifically inhibited by cognate immunity protein DddI (Probable). The C-terminal 163 residue fragment has double-stranded DN
   1328..1576    +  CDS            UGI: UNGI_BPPB2 - Experimental evidence at protein level: Swiss-Prot protein existence level 1. This protein binds specifically and reversibly to the host uracil-DNA glycosylase, preventing removal of uracil residues from PBS2 DNA by the host uracil-excision repair system. From Bacillus phage PBS2 (Bacteriophage PBS2).
   1601..1700    -  protein_bind   attL2: mutant version of attL; recombination site for the Gateway® LR reaction LR Clonase™
   1731..1749    -  promoter       T7 promoter: promoter for bacteriophage T7 RNA polymerase
   1883..2692    +  CDS            KanR: aminoglycoside phosphotransferase; aph(3')-Ia; confers resistance to kanamycin in bacteria or G418 (Geneticin®) in eukaryotes
   2839..3427    +  rep_origin     ori: high-copy-number ColE1/pMB1/pBR322/pUC origin of replication
   3610..3702    +  CDS            lacI (fragment): lac repressor; lacI; The lac repressor binds to the lac operator to inhibit transcription in E. coli. This inhibition can be relieved by adding lactose or isopropyl-β-D-thiogalactopyranoside (IPTG).
   3757..3784    -  terminator     rrnB T2 terminator: transcription terminator T2 from the E. coli rrnB gene
   3916..3959    +  terminator     rrnB T1 terminator: Escherichia coli rrnB; transcription terminator T1 from the E. coli rrnB gene
   4006..4042    -  CDS            lacZα (fragment): LacZα fragment of β-galactosidase; lacZ fragment
   4059..79      +  protein_bind   attL3 (across the origin): mutant version of attL; recombination site for the Gateway® LR reaction LR Clonase™
>Addgene plasmid #191608 | E3_pENTR_L3-L2_NG_G1333-DddA11-N | addgene full sequence | sequence record 379113 | Addgene NGS Result
TGACTGATAGTGACCTGTTCGTTGCAACAAATTGATGAGCAATGCTTTTTTATAATGCCAACTTTGTATA
ATAAAGTTGATAAGGAGACCGCCGCTGCCAAGTTCGAGAGACAGCACATGGACAGCATCGATATCGCCGA
TCTACGCACGCTCGGCTACAGCCAGCAGCAACAGGAGAAGATCAAACCGAAGGTTCGTTCGACAGTGGCG
CAGCACCACGAGGCACTGGTCGGCCACGGGTTTACACACGCGCACATCGTTGCGTTAAGCCAACACCCGG
CAGCGTTAGGGACCGTCGCTGTCAAGTATCAGGACATGATCGCAGCGTTGCCAGAGGCGACACACGAAGC
GATCGTTGGCGTCGGCAAACAGTGGTCCGGCGCACGCGCTCTGGAGGCCTTGCTCACGGTGGCGGGAGAG
TTGAGAGGTCCACCGTTACAGTTGGACACAGGCCAACTTCTCAAGATTGCAAAACGTGGCGGCGTGACCG
CAGTGGAGGCAGTGCATGCATGGCGCAATGCACTGACGGGTGCCCCGCTCAAGGAGACGGGCGCCGCTAC
AGGGCGCGTCCCATTCGCCATTCAGGCTGCGCAACTGTTGGGAAGGGCGATCGGTGCGGGCCTCTTCGCT
ATTACGCCAGCTGGCGAAAGGGGGATGTGCTGCAAGGCGATTAAGTTGGGTAACGCCAGGGTTTTCCCAG
TCACGACGTTGTAAAACGACGGCCAGTGAGCGCGCGTAATACGACTCACTATAGGGCGAATTGGGTACCG
GGCCCCCCCTCGAGGTCCTCCAGCTTTTGTTCCCTTTAGTGAGGGTTAATTGCGCGCTTGGCGTAATCAT
GGTCATAGCTGTTTCCTGTGTGAAATTGTTATCCGCTCACAATTCCACACAACATACGAGCCGGAAGCAT
AAAGTGTAAAGCCTGGGGTGCCTAATGAGTGAGCTAACTCACATTAATTGCGTTGCGCTCACTGCCCGCT
TTCCACCGGTCGTCTCCACCCCTGAGCAGGTAGTGGCTATTGCATCCAACGGAGGGGGCAGACCCGCACT
GGAGTCAATTGTTGCCCAGTTATCTCGCCCTGATCCGGCGTTGGCCGCGTTGACCAACGACCACCTCGTC
GCCTTGGCCTGCCTCGGCGGGCGTCCTGCGCTGGATGCAGTGAAAAAGGGATTGGGGGGATCTGGTAGCT
ATGCGTTAGGACCCTATCAGATTTCAGCTCCTCAATTGCCTGCCTATAATGGGCAAACTGTTGGCACCTT
TTACTACGTCAATGATGCTGGAGGGTTAGAATCCAAGGTGTTCATAAGTGGTGGTTCTGGAGGTAGTACG
AATCTTTCGGACATCATAGAGAAGGAAACTGGAAAACAGCTCGTTATCCAAGAGAGCATTCTCATGTTGC
CAGAAGAAGTTGAAGAGGTTATAGGCAACAAACCGGAATCTGACATTCTGGTACATACCGCTTATGATGA
GTCAACAGATGAGAACGTCATGCTTTTGACATCTGATGCACCAGAATACAAACCTTGGGCACTTGTGATT
CAGGATTCCAATGGTGAGAACAAGATCAAGATGCTATGATAACTCGAGCGATCCTCTAGAACCCAGCTTT
CTTGTACAAAGTTGGCATTATAAGAAAGCATTGCTTATCAATTTGTTGCAACGAACAGGTCACTATCAGT
CAAAATAAAATCATTATTTGCCATCCAGCTGCAGGGCGGCCGCGATATCCCCTATAGTGAGTCGTATTAC
ATGGTCATAGCTGTTTCCTGGCAGCTCTGGCCCGTGTCTCAAAATCTCTGATGTTACATTGCACAAGATA
AAAATATATCATCATGAACAATAAAACTGTCTGCTTACATAAACAGTAATACAAGGGGTGTTATGAGCCA
TATTCAACGGGAAACGTCGAGGCCGCGATTAAATTCCAACATGGATGCTGATTTATATGGGTATAAATGG
GCTCGCGATAATGTCGGGCAATCAGGTGCGACAATCTATCGCTTGTATGGGAAGCCCGATGCGCCAGAGT
TGTTTCTGAAACATGGCAAAGGTAGCGTTGCCAATGATGTTACAGATGAGATGGTCAGACTAAACTGGCT
GACGGAATTTATGCCTCTTCCGACCATCAAGCATTTTATCCGTACTCCTGATGATGCATGGTTACTCACC
ACTGCGATCCCCGGAAAAACAGCATTCCAGGTATTAGAAGAATATCCTGATTCAGGTGAAAATATTGTTG
ATGCGCTGGCAGTGTTCCTGCGCCGGTTGCATTCGATTCCTGTTTGTAATTGTCCTTTTAACAGCGATCG
CGTATTTCGCCTTGCTCAGGCGCAATCACGAATGAATAACGGTTTGGTTGATGCGAGTGATTTTGATGAC
GAGCGTAATGGCTGGCCTGTTGAACAAGTCTGGAAAGAAATGCATAAACTTTTGCCATTCTCACCGGATT
CAGTCGTCACTCATGGTGATTTCTCACTTGATAACCTTATTTTTGACGAGGGGAAATTAATAGGTTGTAT
TGATGTTGGACGAGTCGGAATCGCAGACCGATACCAGGATCTTGCCATCCTATGGAACTGCCTCGGTGAG
TTTTCTCCTTCATTACAGAAACGGCTTTTTCAAAAATATGGTATTGATAATCCTGATATGAATAAATTGC
AGTTTCATTTGATGCTCGATGAGTTTTTCTAATCAGAATTGGTTAATTGGTTGTAACACTGGCAGAGCAT
TACGCTGACTTGACGGGACGGCGCAAGCTCATGACCAAAATCCCTTAACGTGAGTTACGCGTCGTTCCAC
TGAGCGTCAGACCCCGTAGAAAAGATCAAAGGATCTTCTTGAGATCCTTTTTTTCTGCGCGTAATCTGCT
GCTTGCAAACAAAAAAACCACCGCTACCAGCGGTGGTTTGTTTGCCGGATCAAGAGCTACCAACTCTTTT
TCCGAAGGTAACTGGCTTCAGCAGAGCGCAGATACCAAATACTGTTCTTCTAGTGTAGCCGTAGTTAGGC
CACCACTTCAAGAACTCTGTAGCACCGCCTACATACCTCGCTCTGCTAATCCTGTTACCAGTGGCTGCTG
CCAGTGGCGATAAGTCGTGTCTTACCGGGTTGGACTCAAGACGATAGTTACCGGATAAGGCGCAGCGGTC
GGGCTGAACGGGGGGTTCGTGCACACAGCCCAGCTTGGAGCGAACGACCTACACCGAACTGAGATACCTA
CAGCGTGAGCTATGAGAAAGCGCCACGCTTCCCGAAGGGAGAAAGGCGGACAGGTATCCGGTAAGCGGCA
GGGTCGGAACAGGAGAGCGCACGAGGGAGCTTCCAGGGGGAAACGCCTGGTATCTTTATAGTCCTGTCGG
GTTTCGCCACCTCTGACTTGAGCGTCGATTTTTGTGATGCTCGTCAGGGGGGCGGAGCCTATGGAAAAAC
GCCAGCAACGCGGCCTTTTTACGGTTCCTGGCCTTTTGCTGGCCTTTTGCTCACATGTTCTTTCCTGCGT
TATCCCCTGATTCTGTGGATAACCGTATTACCGCCTTTGAGTGAGCTGATACCGCTCGCCGCAGCCGAAC
GACCGAGCGCAGCGAGTCAGTGAGCGAGGAAGCGGAAGAGCGCCCAATACGCAAACCGCCTCTCCCCGCG
CGTTGGCCGATTCATTAATGCAGCTGGCACGACAGGTTTCCCGACTGGAAAGCGGGCAGTGAGCGCAACG
CAATTAATACGCGTACCGCTAGCCAGGAAGAGTTTGTAGAAACGCAAAAAGGCCATCCGTCAGGATGGCC
TTCTGCTTAGTTTGATGCCTGGCAGTTTATGGCGGGCGTCCTGCCCGCCACCCTCCGGGCCGTTGCTTCA
CAACGTTCAAATCCGCTCCCGGCGGATTTGTCCTACTCAGGAGAGCGTTCACCGACAAACAACAGATAAA
ACGAAAGGCCCAGTCTTCCGACTGAGCCTTTCGTTTTATTTGATGCCTGGCAGTTCCCTACTCTCGCGTT
AACGCTAGCATGGATGTTTTCCCAGTCACGACGTTGTAAAACGACGGCCAGTCTTAAGCTCGGGCCCCAA
ATAATGATTTTATTT
